Addgene plasmid #236137: EW407 (ZNF35/ZNF35-6bp spacers)x4-H2B-GFP
Purpose: Fuorescent reporter encoding H2B-GFP fusion under control of E1b minimal promoter with four ZNF35/ZNF250 binding sites upstream
Depositing lab: Xiaojing Gao. Depositing organization: Stanford University. Publication: Machine-guided dual-objective protein engineering for deimmunization and therapeutic functions. Wolfsberg E, Paul JS, Tycko J, Chen B, Bassik MC, Bintu L, Alizadeh AA, Gao XJ. Cell Syst. 2025 Jul 16;16(7):101299. doi: 10.1016/j.cels.2025.101299. Epub 2025 Jun 3. PubMed 40466641.
Backbone
  Vector backbone: FLP-IN
  Vector type: Mammalian Expression
  Selectable markers: Puromycin
Growth in bacteria
  Bacterial resistance: Ampicillin, 100 μg/mL
  Growth temperature: 37°C
  Growth strain: DH5alpha
  Copy number: High Copy
Gene/Insert
  Gene/Insert name: H2B
  Species: H. sapiens (human)
  Entrez Gene: H2BC11 (a.k.a. H2B/r, H2BFR, H2BJ, HIST1H2BJ)
  Promoter: E1b minimal promoter with four ZNF35/ZNF250 binding sites upstream
  Tag / fusion protein: EGFP (C terminal on insert)
  Cloning method: Gibson Cloning
Terms and licenses: Academic/Nonprofit Terms; Industry Terms: Not Available to Industry
Depositor comments: See https://benchling.com/s/seq-z5qCt82mHyLaTO6awC9c?m=slm-YFZoufh3DMr6lCpxHpKofor annotated sequence. Please visit https://doi.org/10.1101/2025.02.24.639918 for bioRxiv preprint.
How to cite: EW407 (ZNF35/ZNF35-6bp spacers)x4-H2B-GFP was a gift from Xiaojing Gao (Addgene plasmid # 236137 ; http://n2t.net/addgene:236137 ; RRID:Addgene_236137)
