[The description below was written by a language model from this plasmid's Addgene catalogue record and pLannotate feature annotations shown in this document.]
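Description:
EW407 (ZNF35/ZNF35-6bp spacers)x4-H2B-GFP is a mammalian expression reporter plasmid of about 8 kb, built by Gibson cloning on a backbone catalogued as FLP-IN. It is maintained in E. coli through a high-copy ColE1/pUC-type origin with ampicillin selection (AmpR under its own bla promoter). It also carries an f1 phage origin and remnants of a lac cloning region (lacZα fragment, lac promoter/operator, CAP site).

The payload is a synthetic transcription-factor-responsive reporter. Human histone H2B (H2BC11/HIST1H2BJ) is fused at its C terminus to EGFP, giving a chromatin-bound, nuclear-localised green signal. The record states that it is driven by an E1b minimal promoter with four zinc-finger binding sites upstream. The feature table detects only a short minimal TATA-box promoter fragment there and does not annotate the binding-site array itself. A Xenopus β-globin 5'-UTR translational enhancer precedes the coding sequence, and a bGH polyadenylation signal ends the transcript. Because the minimal promoter has low basal activity, fluorescence should depend on a synthetic activator that recognises the upstream sites, so the construct serves as a readout for zinc-finger-based transcription factors. This fits the associated work on engineering and deimmunising therapeutic proteins.

Two inconsistencies are worth noting. The plasmid name indicates ZNF35/ZNF35 sites with 6 bp spacers, whereas the purpose and promoter fields say ZNF35/ZNF250. The catalogue also lists puromycin as the mammalian marker, but the sequenced plasmid carries an SV40 promoter-driven hygromycin resistance gene followed by a WPRE fragment and SV40 poly(A) signal, with no puromycin cassette annotated. No FRT site is annotated, and the cassettes are flanked by stretches matching phage lambda sequence whose role the record does not explain.
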