Features (pLannotate 1.2.2; 22 found; start..end, strand, type, name):
    169..1029    -  CDS            AmpR: β-lactamase; bla; confers resistance to ampicillin, carbenicillin, and related antibiotics
   1030..1134    -  promoter       AmpR promoter: bla
   1187..1615    -  rep_origin     f1 ori (sequence partly withheld): f1 bacteriophage origin of replication; arrow indicates direction of (+) strand synthesis
   1620..1775    -  CDS            lacZα (fragment): LacZα fragment of β-galactosidase; lacZ fragment
   1777..1896    +  CDS            B (fragment): PORTL_LAMBD - Experimental evidence at protein level: Swiss-Prot protein existence level 1. Forms the portal vertex of the capsid (PubMed:6228056, PubMed:6232391). This portal plays critical roles in head assembly, genome packaging, neck/tail attachment, and genome ejection (Probable). The portal protein multimerizes as a single ring-shaped homododecamer arranged around a central channel (PubMed:6232391). Binds to the terminase subunits to form the packaging machine (PubMed:7799432). From Escherichia phage lambda (Bacteriophage lambda).
   2555..2572    +  promoter       minP (fragment): minimal TATA-box promoter with low basal activity
   2645..2687    +  5'UTR          Xenopus globin 5'-UTR: translational enhancer from the 5'-UTR of the major beta-globin gene of Xenopus laevis
   2736..3113    +  CDS            H2B: human histone H2B; HIST1H2BJ
   3112..3128    -  misc_feature   MCS (fragment): pUC18/19 multiple cloning site
   3132..3845    +  CDS            EGFP: EGFP is a basic (constitutively fluorescent) green fluorescent protein published in 1996, derived from Aequorea victoria. It is reported to be a rapidly-maturing weak dimer with moderate acid sensitivity.
   3879..4086    +  polyA_signal   bGH poly(A) signal: bovine growth hormone polyadenylation signal
   4124..4453    +  promoter       SV40 promoter: SV40 enhancer and early promoter
   4502..5527    +  CDS            HygR: aminoglycoside phosphotransferase from E. coli; aph(4)-Ia; confers resistance to hygromycin
   5534..5640    +  misc_feature   WPRE (fragment): woodchuck hepatitis virus posttranscriptional regulatory element
   5649..5770    +  polyA_signal   SV40 poly(A) signal: SV40 polyadenylation signal
   5788..5880    +  ncRNA          G-CSF SLDE: Accession: RF00183 - G-CSF factor stem-loop destabilising element (SLDE)
   6577..7044    +  CDS            B (fragment): PORTL_LAMBD - Experimental evidence at protein level: Swiss-Prot protein existence level 1. Forms the portal vertex of the capsid (PubMed:6228056, PubMed:6232391). This portal plays critical roles in head assembly, genome packaging, neck/tail attachment, and genome ejection (Probable). The portal protein multimerizes as a single ring-shaped homododecamer arranged around a central channel (PubMed:6232391). Binds to the terminase subunits to form the packaging machine (PubMed:7799432). From Escherichia phage lambda (Bacteriophage lambda).
   7082..7098    -  protein_bind   lac operator: The lac repressor binds to the lac operator to inhibit transcription in E. coli. This inhibition can be relieved by adding lactose or isopropyl-β-D-thiogalactopyranoside (IPTG). lac repressor encoded by lacI
   7106..7136    -  promoter       lac promoter: promoter for the E. coli lac operon
   7151..7172    -  protein_bind   CAP binding site: CAP binding activates transcription in the presence of cAMP. E. coli catabolite activator protein
   7185..7277    -  CDS            lacI (fragment): lac repressor; lacI; The lac repressor binds to the lac operator to inhibit transcription in E. coli. This inhibition can be relieved by adding lactose or isopropyl-β-D-thiogalactopyranoside (IPTG).
   7460..8048    -  rep_origin     ori: high-copy-number ColE1/pMB1/pBR322/pUC origin of replication
>Addgene plasmid #236137 | EW407 (ZNF35/ZNF35-6bp spacers)x4-H2B-GFP | addgene full sequence | sequence record 468433 | Addgene NGS Result
AGATCCTTTGATCTTTTCTACGGGGTCTGACGCTCAGTGGAACGAAAACTCACGTTAAGGGATTTTGGTC
ATGAGATTATCAAAAAGGATCTTCACCTAGATCCTTTTAAATTAAAAATGAAGTTTTAAATCAATCTAAA
GTATATATGAGTAAACTTGGTCTGACAGTTACCAATGCTTAATCAGTGAGGCACCTATCTCAGCGATCTG
TCTATTTCGTTCATCCATAGTTGCCTGACTCCCCGTCGTGTAGATAACTACGATACGGGAGGGCTTACCA
TCTGGCCCCAGTGCTGCAATGATACCGCGAGACCCACGCTCACCGGCTCCAGATTTATCAGCAATAAACC
AGCCAGCCGGAAGGGCCGAGCGCAGAAGTGGTCCTGCAACTTTATCCGCCTCCATCCAGTCTATTAATTG
TTGCCGGGAAGCTAGAGTAAGTAGTTCGCCAGTTAATAGTTTGCGCAACGTTGTTGCCATTGCTACAGGC
ATCGTGGTGTCACGCTCGTCGTTTGGTATGGCTTCATTCAGCTCCGGTTCCCAACGATCAAGGCGAGTTA
CATGATCCCCCATGTTGTGCAAAAAAGCGGTTAGCTCCTTCGGTCCTCCGATCGTTGTCAGAAGTAAGTT
GGCCGCAGTGTTATCACTCATGGTTATGGCAGCACTGCATAATTCTCTTACTGTCATGCCATCCGTAAGA
TGCTTTTCTGTGACTGGTGAGTACTCAACCAAGTCATTCTGAGAATAGTGTATGCGGCGACCGAGTTGCT
CTTGCCCGGCGTCAATACGGGATAATACCGCGCCACATAGCAGAACTTTAAAAGTGCTCATCATTGGAAA
ACGTTCTTCGGGGCGAAAACTCTCAAGGATCTTACCGCTGTTGAGATCCAGTTCGATGTAACCCACTCGT
GCACCCAACTGATCTTCAGCATCTTTTACTTTCACCAGCGTTTCTGGGTGAGCAAAAACAGGAAGGCAAA
ATGCCGCAAAAAAGGGAATAAGGGCGACACGGAAATGTTGAATACTCATACTCTTCCTTTTTCAATATTA
TTGAAGCATTTATCAGGGTTATTGTCTCATGAGCGGATACATATTTGAATGTATTTAGAAAAATAAACAA
ATAGGGGTTCCGCGCACATTTCCCCGAAAAGTGCCACCTAAATTGTAAGCGTTAATATTTTGTTAAAATT
CGCGTTAAATTTTTGTTAAATCAGCTCATTTTTTAACCAATAGGCCGAAATCGGCAAAATCCCTTATAAA
TCAAAAGAATAGACCGAGATAGGGT
[37 nt withheld, positions 1286-1322]
AAAGAACGTGGACTCCAACGTCAAAGG
[49 nt withheld, positions 1350-1398]
T
[91 nt withheld, positions 1400-1490]
G
[124 nt withheld, positions 1492-1615]
CCCATTCGCCATTCAGGCTGCGCAACTGTTGGGAAGGGCGATCGGTGCGGGCCTCTTCGCTATTACGCCA
GCTGGCGAAAGGGGGATGTGCTGCAAGGCGATTAAGTTGGGTAACGCCAGGGTTTTCCCAGTCACGACGT
TGTAAAACGACGGCCAGTGAGCGCGCCTCGTTCATTCACGTTTTTGAACCCGTGGAGGACGGGCAGACTC
GCGGTGCAAATGTGTTTTACAGCGTGATGGAGCAGATGAAGATGCTCGACACGCTGCAGAACACGCAGCT
AGATTAACCCTAGAAAGATAATCATATTGTGACGTACGTTAAAGATAATCATGTGTAAAATTGACGCATG
TGTTTTATCGGTCTGTATATCGAGGTTTATTTATTAATTTGAATAGATATTAAGTTTTATTATATTTACA
CTTACATACTAATAATAAATTCAACAAACAATTTATTTATGTTTATTTATTTATTAAAAAAAACAAAAAC
TCAAAATTTCTTCTATAAAGTAACAAAACTTTTATGAGGGACAGCCCCCCCCCAAAGCCCCCAGGGATGT
AATTACGTCCCTCCCCCGCTAGGGGGCAGCAGCGAGCCGCCCGGGGCTCCGCTCCGGTCCGGCGCTCCCC
CCGCATCCCAGAGCCGGCAGCGTGCGGGGACAGCCCGGGCACGGGGAAGGTGGCACGGGATCGCTTTCCT
CTGAACGCTTCTCGCTGCTCTTTGAGCCTGCAGACACCTGGGGGGATACGGGGAAAAGGCCTCCACGGCC
ACAATTGACGATTGAGTAACACTGTATCTAGTCTACCTACAGGGCTCATATATAAAGAGATATATAAAGA
GCTCTTCATATATAAAGAGATATATAAAGAGGAGGTCATATATAAAGAGATATATAAAGAGCAGAACATA
TATAAAGAGATATATAAAGAGTATCAGTCTAGAGGGTATATAATGGATCCCATCGCGTCTCAGCCTCACT
TTGAGCTCCTCCACACGAATTCCCCGATACCGTCGATTCAAGGAGCTTGCTTGTTCTTTTTGCAGAAGCT
CAGAATAAACGCTCAACTTTGGCAGATCTACCAAGCTTGGTACCGAGCTCGGATCCAACTCGAGGCCACC
ATGCCAGAGCCAGCGAAGTCTGCTCCCGCCCCGAAAAAGGGCTCCAAGAAGGCGGTGACTAAGGCGCAGA
AGAAAGGCGGCAAGAAGCGCAAGCGCAGCCGCAAGGAGAGCTATTCCATCTATGTGTACAAGGTTCTGAA
GCAGGTCCACCCTGACACCGGCATTTCGTCCAAGGCCATGGGCATCATGAATTCGTTTGTGAACGACATT
TTCGAGCGCATCGCAGGTGAGGCTTCCCGCCTGGCGCATTACAACAAGCGCTCGACCATCACCTCCAGGG
AGATCCAGACGGCCGTGCGCCTGCTGCTGCCTGGGGAGTTGGCCAAGCACGCCGTGTCCGAGGGTACTAA
GGCCATCACCAAGTACACCAGCGCTAAGGATCCCCGGGTACCGGTCGTCTCAAAGGGCGAGGAACTTTTT
ACGGGCGTTGTTCCGATCCTCGTCGAATTGGACGGGGACGTTAATGGGCATAAATTCTCAGTTAGTGGTG
AGGGTGAGGGGGACGCGACATATGGGAAACTTACGCTGAAGTTCATATGTACCACCGGAAAATTGCCGGT
GCCGTGGCCTACTCTCGTCACCACCCTGACATATGGTGTTCAGTGTTTTAGCCGGTATCCAGACCATATG
AAACAGCACGATTTTTTTAAATCCGCTATGCCTGAAGGTTACGTACAGGAGCGAACGATATTTTTTAAAG
ACGACGGAAACTACAAAACTAGAGCCGAGGTAAAATTCGAGGGTGACACTCTCGTGAACCGGATCGAACT
GAAGGGCATAGATTTTAAGGAGGATGGCAATATACTGGGCCACAAGCTCGAATACAACTATAATTCTCAT
AATGTCTATATCATGGCGGACAAACAGAAAAACGGCATCAAGGTAAACTTTAAAATCCGACACAATATTG
AGGACGGCTCTGTCCAGCTTGCGGACCATTACCAACAGAACACGCCGATAGGGGATGGTCCAGTACTTCT
CCCTGATAATCACTATTTGTCTACTCAGTCAGCTCTTAGCAAGGACCCAAACGAAAAACGGGATCACATG
GTCCTTCTTGAGTTCGTCACTGCGGCTGGGATAACACTCGGGATGGACGAACTGTATAAGTAGCTAGCGA
ATTCGAATTTAAATCGGCCTCGACTGTGCCTTCTAGTTGCCAGCCATCTGTTGTTTGCCCCTCCCCCGTG
CCTTCCTTGACCCTGGAAGGTGCCACTCCCACTGTCCTTTCCTAATAAAATGAGGAAATTGCATCGCATT
GTCTGAGTAGGTGTCATTCTATTCTGGGGGGTGGGGTGGGGCAGGACAGCAAGGGGGAGGATTGGGAAGA
CAATAGCAGGCATGCTGGGGACGCGGCCGCAATTTAACGCGAATTAATTCTGTGGAATGTGTGTCAGTTA
GGGTGTGGAAAGTCCCCAGGCTCCCCAGCAGGCAGAAGTATGCAAAGCATGCATCTCAATTAGTCAGCAA
CCAGGTGTGGAAAGTCCCCAGGCTCCCCAGCAGGCAGAAGTATGCAAAGCATGCATCTCAATTAGTCAGC
AACCATAGTCCCGCCCCTAACTCCGCCCATCCCGCCCCTAACTCCGCCCAGTTCCGCCCATTCTCCGCCC
CATGGCTGACTAATTTTTTTTATTTATGCAGAGGCCGAGGCCGCCTCTGCCTCTGAGCTATTCCAGAAGT
AGTGAGGAGGCTTTTTTGGAGGCCTAGGCTTTTGCAAAAAGCTCCCGGGAGCTTGTATATCCATTTTCGG
ATCTGATCAGCACGTGATGAAAAAGCCTGAACTCACCGCGACGTCTGTCGAGAAGTTTCTGATCGAAAAG
TTCGACAGCGTCTCCGACCTGATGCAGCTCTCGGAGGGCGAAGAATCTCGTGCTTTCAGCTTCGATGTAG
GAGGGCGTGGATATGTCCTGCGGGTAAATAGCTGCGCCGATGGTTTCTACAAAGATCGTTATGTTTATCG
GCACTTTGCATCGGCCGCGCTCCCGATTCCGGAAGTGCTTGACATTGGGGAATTCAGCGAGAGCCTGACC
TATTGCATCTCCCGCCGTGCACAGGGTGTCACGTTGCAAGACCTGCCTGAAACCGAACTGCCCGCTGTTC
TGCAGCCGGTCGCGGAGGCCATGGATGCGATCGCTGCGGCCGATCTTAGCCAGACGAGCGGGTTCGGCCC
ATTCGGACCGCAAGGAATCGGTCAATACACTACATGGCGTGATTTCATATGCGCGATTGCTGATCCCCAT
GTGTATCACTGGCAAACTGTGATGGACGACACCGTCAGTGCGTCCGTCGCGCAGGCTCTCGATGAGCTGA
TGCTTTGGGCCGAGGACTGCCCCGAAGTCCGGCACCTCGTGCACGCGGATTTCGGCTCCAACAATGTCCT
GACGGACAATGGCCGCATAACAGCGGTCATTGACTGGAGCGAGGCGATGTTCGGGGATTCCCAATACGAG
GTCGCCAACATCTTCTTCTGGAGGCCGTGGTTGGCTTGTATGGAGCAGCAGACGCGCTACTTCGAGCGGA
GGCATCCGGAGCTTGCAGGATCGCCGCGGCTCCGGGCGTATATGCTCCGCATTGGTCTTGACCAACTCTA
TCAGAGCTTGGTTGACGGCAATTTCGATGATGCAGCTTGGGCGCAGGGTCGATGCGACGCAATCGTCCGA
TCCGGAGCCGGGACTGTCGGGCGTACACAAATCGCCCGCAGAAGCGCGGCCGTCTGGACCGATGGCTGTG
TAGAAGTACTCGCCGATAGTGGAAACCGACGCCCCAGCACTCGTCCGAGGGCAAAGGAATAGGTCGACAA
TCAACCTCTGGATTACAAAATTTGTGAAAGATTGACTGGTATTCTTAACTATGTTGCTCCTTTTACGCTA
TGTGGATACGCTGCTTTAATGCCTTTGTATCATGCGTTAACTAAACTTGTTTATTGCAGCTTATAATGGT
TACAAATAAAGCAATAGCATCACAAATTTCACAAATAAAGCATTTTTTTCACTGCATTCTAGTTGTGGTT
TGTCCAAACTCATCAATGTATCTTATCATGTCTGGAATTGACTCAAATGATGTCAATTAGTCTATCAGAA
GCTCATCTGGTCTCCCTTCCGGGGGACAAGACATCCCTGTTTAATATTTAAACAGCAGTGTTCCCAAACT
GGGTTCTTATATCCCTTGCTCTGGTCAACCAGGTTGCAGGGTTTCCTGTCCTCACAGGAACGAAGTCCCT
AAAGAAACAGTGGCAGCCAGGTTTAGCCCCGGAATTGACTGGATTCCTTTTTTAGGGCCCATTGGTATGG
CTTTTTCCCCGTATCCCCCCAGGTGTCTGCAGGCTCAAAGAGCAGCGAGAAGCGTTCAGAGGAAAGCGAT
CCCGTGCCACCTTCCCCGTGCCCGGGCTGTCCCCGCACGCTGCCGGCTCGGGGATGCGGGGGGAGCGCCG
GACCGGAGCGGAGCCCCGGGCGGCTCGCTGCTGCCCCCTAGCGGGGGAGGGACGTAATTACATCCCTGGG
GGCTTTGGGGGGGGGCTGTCCCTGATATCTATAACAAGAAAATATATATATAATAAGTTATCACGTAAGT
AGAACATGAAATAACAATATAATTATCGTATGAGTTAAATCTTAAAAGTCACGTAAAAGATAATCATGCG
TCATTTTGACTCACGCGGTCGTTATAGTTCAAAATCAGTGACACTTACCGCATTGACAAGCACGCCTCAC
GGGAGCTCCAAGCGGCGACTGAGATGTCCTAAATGCACAGCGACGGATTCGCGCTATTTAGAAAGAGAGA
GCAATATTTCAAGAATGCATGCGTCAATTTTACGCAGACTATCTTTCTAGGGTTAATCTAGCTGCATCAG
GATCATATCGTCGGGTCTTTTTTCCGGCTCAGTCATCGCCCAAGCTGGCGCTATCTGGGCATCGGGGAGG
AAGAAGCCCGTGCCTTTTCCCGCGAGGTTGAAGCGGCATGGAAAGAGTTTGCCGAGGATGACTGCTGCTG
CATTGACGTTGAGCGAAAACGCACGTTTACCATGATGATTCGGGAAGGTGTGGCCATGCACGCCTTTAAC
GGTGAACTGTTCGTTCAGGCCACCTGGGATACCAGTTCGTCGCGGCTTTTCCGGACACAGTTCCGGATGG
TCAGCCCGAAGCGCATCAGCAACCCGAACAATACCGGCGACAGCCGGAACTGCCGTGCCGGTGTGCAGAT
TAATGACAGCGGTGCGGCGCTGGGATATTACGTCAGCGAGGACGGGTATCCTGGCTGGATGCCGCAGAAA
TGGACATGGATACCCCGTGAGTTACCCGGCGGGCGCGCTTGGCGTAATCATGGTCATAGCTGTTTCCTGT
GTGAAATTGTTATCCGCTCACAATTCCACACAACATACGAGCCGGAAGCATAAAGTGTAAAGCCTGGGGT
GCCTAATGAGTGAGCTAACTCACATTAATTGCGTTGCGCTCACTGCCCGCTTTCCAGTCGGGAAACCTGT
CGTGCCAGCTGCATTAATGAATCGGCCAACGCGCGGGGAGAGGCGGTTTGCGTATTGGGCGCTCTTCCGC
TTCCTCGCTCACTGACTCGCTGCGCTCGGTCGTTCGGCTGCGGCGAGCGGTATCAGCTCACTCAAAGGCG
GTAATACGGTTATCCACAGAATCAGGGGATAACGCAGGAAAGAACATGTGAGCAAAAGGCCAGCAAAAGG
CCAGGAACCGTAAAAAGGCCGCGTTGCTGGCGTTTTTCCATAGGCTCCGCCCCCCTGACGAGCATCACAA
AAATCGACGCTCAAGTCAGAGGTGGCGAAACCCGACAGGACTATAAAGATACCAGGCGTTTCCCCCTGGA
AGCTCCCTCGTGCGCTCTCCTGTTCCGACCCTGCCGCTTACCGGATACCTGTCCGCCTTTCTCCCTTCGG
GAAGCGTGGCGCTTTCTCATAGCTCACGCTGTAGGTATCTCAGTTCGGTGTAGGTCGTTCGCTCCAAGCT
GGGCTGTGTGCACGAACCCCCCGTTCAGCCCGACCGCTGCGCCTTATCCGGTAACTATCGTCTTGAGTCC
AACCCGGTAAGACACGACTTATCGCCACTGGCAGCAGCCACTGGTAACAGGATTAGCAGAGCGAGGTATG
TAGGCGGTGCTACAGAGTTCTTGAAGTGGTGGCCTAACTACGGCTACACTAGAAGAACAGTATTTGGTAT
CTGCGCTCTGCTGAAGCCAGTTACCTTCGGAAAAAGAGTTGGTAGCTCTTGATCCGGCAAACAAACCACC
GCTGGTAGCGGTGGTTTTTTTGTTTGCAAGCAGCAGATTACGCGCAGAAAAAAAGGATCTCAAGA
